Addgene plasmid #52691: pREP42-MCS+
Purpose: (Empty Backbone) Same as pREP42, with better MCS
Depositing lab: Michael Nick Boddy. Depositing organization: Scripps California (The Scripps Research Institute).
Backbone
  Vector backbone: pREP42
  Vector type: Yeast Expression
  Selectable markers: ura4
Growth in bacteria
  Bacterial resistance: Ampicillin, 100 μg/mL
  Growth temperature: 37°C
  Growth strain: DH5alpha
  Copy number: High Copy
Gene/Insert
  Gene/Insert name: none
  Species: S. pombe (fission yeast)
  Promoter: Pnmt41
  Cloning method: Unknown
  Sequencing primers: 5′ gttgaattaattatttcaatctcattctc; 3′ cgtaatatgcagcttgaatgggcttcc
Terms and licenses: Academic/Nonprofit Terms; Industry Terms: Not Available to Industry
How to cite: pREP42-MCS+ was a gift from Michael Nick Boddy (Addgene plasmid # 52691 ; http://n2t.net/addgene:52691 ; RRID:Addgene_52691)
