[The description below was written by a language model from this plasmid's Addgene catalogue record and pLannotate feature annotations shown in this document.]
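Description:
pREP42-MCS+ is an empty-backbone expression vector for the fission yeast Schizosaccharomyces pombe, derived from pREP42 and described as identical to it except for an improved multiple cloning site. It is an E. coli/yeast shuttle plasmid of about 8.3 kb. In bacteria it replicates from a high-copy ColE1/pUC-type origin and is selected with ampicillin through the β-lactamase gene and its native promoter. An f1 phage origin is also present, which in principle permits single-stranded DNA production. In S. pombe the plasmid is maintained episomally by the ars1 autonomously replicating sequence. Selection there uses the ura4 marker, which encodes orotidine 5'-phosphate decarboxylase and complements uracil auxotrophy in ura4-deficient strains.

No gene is inserted. Expression of a cloned open reading frame would be driven by the thiamine-repressible nmt promoter. The catalogue entry names it Pnmt41, the attenuated, medium-strength member of the nmt1 promoter series, whereas the automated annotation labels the region as the wild-type nmt1 promoter. This probably reflects the close sequence similarity of the variants rather than a real difference. The cloning site downstream of the promoter is not itself annotated, and no terminator is called in the feature table.

The remaining annotations are small fragments: pUC MCS, lacZα, lacI, the lac promoter and operator, bom, rop, and two short matches to hus5/ubc9. These appear to be backbone remnants or flanking genomic sequence rather than functional elements. The vector is suited to cloning genes for regulated, moderate-level expression in fission yeast, with transcription controlled by the presence or absence of thiamine in the medium.
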