Features (pLannotate 1.2.2; 18 found; start..end, strand, type, name):
    483..505     -  misc_feature   MCS (fragment): pUC18/19 multiple cloning site
    531..1685    +  promoter       nmt1 promoter: wild-type nmt1 promoter from Schizosaccharomyces pombe, conferring strong thiamine-repressible expression
   2802..3585    -  rep_origin     ars1: Schizosaccharomyces pombe autonomously replicating sequence ars1
   3746..3811    +  CDS            hus5 (fragment): UBC9_SCHPO - Also known as ubc9. Experimental evidence at protein level: Swiss-Prot protein existence level 1. Catalyzes the covalent attachment of ubiquitin-like protein SUMO/Smt3 to other proteins. Required for efficient recovery from DNA damage or S-phase arrest and normal mitosis. This may be as part of a checkpoint independent recovery process. From Schizosaccharomyces pombe (strain 972 / ATCC 24843) (Fission yeast).
   3865..3933    +  CDS            hus5 (fragment): UBC9_SCHPO - Also known as ubc9. Experimental evidence at protein level: Swiss-Prot protein existence level 1. Catalyzes the covalent attachment of ubiquitin-like protein SUMO/Smt3 to other proteins. Required for efficient recovery from DNA damage or S-phase arrest and normal mitosis. This may be as part of a checkpoint independent recovery process. From Schizosaccharomyces pombe (strain 972 / ATCC 24843) (Fission yeast).
   3931..4088    +  CDS            lacZα (fragment): LacZα fragment of β-galactosidase; lacZ fragment
   4094..4145    -  misc_feature   bom (fragment): basis of mobility region from pBR322
   4164..4619    +  rep_origin     f1 ori (sequence partly withheld): f1 bacteriophage origin of replication; arrow indicates direction of (+) strand synthesis
   4620..4669    -  misc_feature   bom (fragment): basis of mobility region from pBR322
   4771..4806    -  CDS            rop (fragment): Rop protein, which maintains plasmids at low copy number; rop
   4901..5005    +  promoter       AmpR promoter: bla
   5006..5866    +  CDS            AmpR: β-lactamase; bla; confers resistance to ampicillin, carbenicillin, and related antibiotics
   6037..6625    +  rep_origin     ori: high-copy-number ColE1/pMB1/pBR322/pUC origin of replication
   6808..6900    +  CDS            lacI (fragment): lac repressor; lacI; The lac repressor binds to the lac operator to inhibit transcription in E. coli. This inhibition can be relieved by adding lactose or isopropyl-β-D-thiogalactopyranoside (IPTG).
   6913..6934    +  protein_bind   CAP binding site: CAP binding activates transcription in the presence of cAMP. E. coli catabolite activator protein
   6949..6979    +  promoter       lac promoter: promoter for the E. coli lac operon
   6987..7003    +  protein_bind   lac operator: The lac repressor binds to the lac operator to inhibit transcription in E. coli. This inhibition can be relieved by adding lactose or isopropyl-β-D-thiogalactopyranoside (IPTG). lac repressor encoded by lacI
   7476..8270    -  CDS            S. pombe ura4: orotidine 5'-phosphate decarboxylase, required for uracil biosynthesis; Schizosaccharomyces pombe ura4
>Addgene plasmid #52691 | pREP42-MCS+ | addgene full sequence | sequence record 210876 | Addgene NGS Result
TTCTTGGTAGGACAATACGGTAAGAAAACACGACATGTGCAGAGATGCCGACGAAGCATAGTTAAACTGG
GATGGTAAAATCAATTAAGAATTTATAAAGACAAAATTGTATAAGTCTCTAAAACATCTTAATTATACCT
CACAGAACTATCTAAAATATATTCACAAAGTGCAAACATTATCATGAAAAAGAACCATTTTAATTTAAAG
CAAGGGCATTAAGGCTTATTTACAGAATTTCTTACTTTTGTAAAGATTATAAGGCTGATTATCTTTTTCA
CCATGCCAAAAATTACACAAGATAGAATGGATGTTTGAAATTAAACGTGAGTATACAAACAAATACACTA
GGTAAATCGAAACATTTTTTTCTCCATTAAGTAACAAATTCCTATTTAGAGAAAGAATGCTGAGTAGATT
AAATAATCTATACAAACTTTTTTAACACAAATGCATACATATAGCCAGTGGGATTTGTAGCTAAGCTTGC
ATGCCTGCAGGTCGATCGACTCTAGAGGATCAGAAAATTATCGCCATAAAAGACAGAATAAGTCATCAGC
GGTTGTTTCATTTCCTATATTTTTTTTTTATTTTTTTATTTTTTAATAAGGGAAAATTTAACGTCTAAGG
ATACAGAAGATTGTTAGCACATTAAAGTAATAAAGGCTTAAGTAGTAAGTGCCTTAGCATGTTATTGTAT
TTCAAAGGACATAATCTAAAATAATAACAATATCATTTCTCACAAGTTATTCAATTTTCTTTTTTTTTTC
TAATAATATCAAGAATGTATTATTTGTTTGACATAAGTCAACTAATTTATTTAATATGCTGGATTAATCT
TGCAGACATGTAAATTAACAAGTTTTAGTCAAATAACGTTGAAGTTTCAATGAACTCAAATAATTTCTCT
TTTTTTTTATATAACCATAATCTGATTTATATTTTCCGCAGGGATCAACTGAAGTTATGACATTTGGATT
GGATCACTTATAACCTTGGTCGCCAAATAATACAAAAATCAGCGTTATAAAACAAAGAAGGTTTTTGTTA
AGAAATTAATCCTCTTTCTTGATAAGAAAGTTGAACCGAAATTGCAGATACTGATATATGAAAATAATAC
CCACAATTTTGGGAATAGCGCAAGCCTCAATTTAAACAATAGGTGAGGACACATGATAATGACCTCAATG
ATTGTTAGAAGAAAAGAGCCTCATTACAAAATCGAAAAATGAATGGTTGGGTACAAGTTTCCAAAACATG
GTAAAGTGGACTTTGCGTATGAGACGTAAATAGAAAAAAACACTTGTTATATGTTTTCTAGAATTATTGT
TGTCTCTTTATGGTTGGATGATGCAAAATAGTAATTTCGGTTAGTTGCTGTAAAACACCACGAGACAAAT
AGATATGGATATTTATTAAATCAGGAAAAACGTAACTCTCGGCTACTGGATGGTTCAGTCACCCAACGAT
TACTGGGGAGAGAAAACAGGGCAAAAGCAAAGCTTAAAGGAATCCGATTGTCATTCGGCAATGTGCAGCG
AAACTAAAAACCGGATAATGGACCTGTTAATCGAAACATTGAAGATAAAGGAAGAGGAATCCTGGCATAT
CATCAATTGAATAAGTTGAATTAATTATTTCAATCTCATTCTCACTTTCTGACTTATAGTCGCTTTGTTA
AATCATATGCTCGAGAGATCTGTCGACCCATGGGCTAGCGGATCCCCGGGTAAAAGGAATGTCTCCCTTG
CCAGTACTGCTAGGGTTTTTCTTTCAAACTATGGAAGCCCATTCAAGCTGCATATTACGATTTTGTTTTT
CGCTTTTAGAAAGTGGTTTAGATGAGATAATAGAAAAATTCTTGATCTCCGACAACGAGTACTTTTATTT
TTTTTGCTAATCACTTTACTCAATATTAGCTCGAAATCGTAGAAACGTAGACGGGTGCGGGATACCGAGT
GGTGTAGTTAAGAATTTTTATAAACCACGTGGCCCAAAAATATGAACCCAAAACGTTTATACATGAGTAT
ACTTTAAGAAGGCTATACCCCTTCGTGTTAGATGTAGTTTTAGCTACCCAACCCGAGTCTATGAGCTTGA
CTTCAGATGTAGAAGGCATTAAATCGTTTTGAATATTAATTAAAAAACGATGAAAATTAAATATTTAAAA
GCAATCATACGCTGAAAATTTAGTGCTGTGGCTAATCCTTCAACATGGAAATGCCATAAAAGTGACTTTG
ACAAAAAAAAAAGTATATACAGGTAGTAAACTCATCTACTTCATTGACTTTGTTTACAGCATGTGGAAGG
AGGAATATTTATTGCTAAATCGTAGTTTAACATTCAATAAGTAATACTATTGAAATTCGACAAGATTGGC
CGCATGGATGAAAAAGAGGCATTTTGCTTTGGGAGAATTAGTCCAAATTAGAACTGAAAAAAAAAACTTT
ACGAGGCAAAAATGTCGGATTGAGATCGTAAAAGTTCGCTCGTCGTCTTTTGCTTTGTGATTGTTTTCAT
GGATACATCTTGCTGGATATTTAAATTTTAGTACTATGTATAAGATATTCTATAAATGTTTTATCACCCA
AACCTGTTAGCGCCTTCTTAATTCTATTCAATCTGGCTTTTGCTCTGAGACTACTTCTTGGACTTTCACT
ACTTGTTAGTTATACGGAATTTGTGTAATTAGAAGTGAAATAATCCTTTCTATTAGTAATGCGAGCTCGA
ATTCGAGTCTAACTCCTTAACCACTCGGACATAGTGACTTATCTGACACTCATTGTAAATTAATATATAT
ATAGGCATTTTGTTTAGTTAAAGGTACTTAAGTAATTAGTATAAACGAACCAATTTTATAATCAGGAAGT
TAAGTGAATGGTAGCACATGTCGTAAAAATTGTGAATTTTTATTGAATAATATTTTAAATACAAGCCTTT
CTAGACTAGGTATACTCATAAACATATATGAGCAAAAGGATAGAGGAGATTACATTGCATCTTCTACAAA
TTTATTTATTGCCCTTTACTGAAAAATTAAATAATGAGTACTAAATGATAAAAAGCGCTCAGTACAAGAA
AGATTGCAAAAATATTGCATTCTTCATGAATTAAAGTTGCATATAAGGCATATTGAAAGTAATAGTACTA
AAACAGCAGTTAGCGAAAATTAATAGAATTATATTCGCAAGACAATTGTGACATTAAATTAAAAAATTGT
AGAATTTTTACTATCCTCTTTAACGCCATGAGCCTTTATAAAAAGGTTAAATTAGTTTTAACATTCTTTT
TTTGAGTAAGAGTTTACAATTTATCAAAACCTGTGTTATTATATTCATTAGTTTCAATTTATTAGCATCT
AGAGAAAAATCAATTGGCAGTTACATTGTTGGAATTTATGAAGAAAAAGAATCTACAACGGAGAATAAGT
TGCTGATCGCTTTCCCTAAAATTGTATATTTTGCTGAGCTTATTTTGACATTTCGTTGAAGTTTTCTCTA
ATTCGCATTCATTTTAAGTAAAACAATGAGAAATAAAATTACAAAAAATACAAATTAAAATACAATTTTT
AGCTATAATTATAGACGATGCCCTTGTATCCCATTCTGTCTCGCTTGCCCCTACTTTTTATCTTTTATAT
ACCATAATGAACGCTGCCGCTACTAACCATACCCCGATTTTACATTTCGGACTCCCAAGGACGTACAAAA
TAGAAAACTATAGAAAAAAATAATCAGAAAATAGCATGTCATCTCTTTGTAAAACGCGTTTGCAAGAAGA
AAGGAAACAATGGAGAAGAGATCATCCATTTGTATGTAAATTTTAGTAAACTTGAAGAAATCACTAACAA
CTTCTCTTACTTAGGGATTCTATGCAAAACCTTGTAAATCATCTGATGGAGGACTCGATTTAATGAATTG
GAAGGTTGGAATTCACTGGCCGTCGTTTTACAACGTCGTGACTGGGAAAACCCTGGCGTTACCCAACTTA
ATCGCCTTGCAGCACATCCCCCTTTCGCCAGCTGGCGTAATAGCGAAGAGGCCCGCACCGATCGCCCTTC
CCAACAGTTGCGCAGCCTGAATGGCGAATGGCGCCTGATGCGGTATTTTCTCCTTACGCATCTGTGCGGT
ATTTCACACCGCATA
[95 nt withheld, positions 4146-4240]
T
[46 nt withheld, positions 4242-4287]
C
[141 nt withheld, positions 4289-4429]
CCTTTGACGTTGGAGTCCACGTTCTTT
[37 nt withheld, positions 4457-4493]
ACTCTATCTCGGGCTATTCTTTTGATTTATAAGGGATTTTGCCGATTTCGGTCTATTGGTTAAAAAATGA
GCTGATTTAACAAAAATTTAACGCGAATTTTAACAAAATATTAACGTTTACAATTTTATGGTGCACTCTC
AGTACAATCTGCTCTGATGCCGCATAGTTAAGCCAGCCCCGACACCCGCCAACACCCGCTGACGCGCCCT
GACGGGCTTGTCTGCTCCCGGCATCCGCTTACAGACAAGCTGTGACCGTCTCCGGGAGCTGCATGTGTCA
GAGGTTTTCACCGTCATCACCGAAACGCGCGAGACGAAAGGGCCTCGTGATACGCCTATTTTTATAGGTT
AATGTCATGATAATAATGGTTTCTTAGACGTCAGGTGGCACTTTTCGGGGAAATGTGCGCGGAACCCCTA
TTTGTTTATTTTTCTAAATACATTCAAATATGTATCCGCTCATGAGACAATAACCCTGATAAATGCTTCA
ATAATATTGAAAAAGGAAGAGTATGAGTATTCAACATTTCCGTGTCGCCCTTATTCCCTTTTTTGCGGCA
TTTTGCCTTCCTGTTTTTGCTCACCCAGAAACGCTGGTGAAAGTAAAAGATGCTGAAGATCAGTTGGGTG
CACGAGTGGGTTACATCGAACTGGATCTCAACAGCGGTAAGATCCTTGAGAGTTTTCGCCCCGAAGAACG
TTTTCCAATGATGAGCACTTTTAAAGTTCTGCTATGTGGCGCGGTATTATCCCGTATTGACGCCGGGCAA
GAGCAACTCGGTCGCCGCATACACTATTCTCAGAATGACTTGGTTGAGTACTCACCAGTCACAGAAAAGC
ATCTTACGGATGGCATGACAGTAAGAGAATTATGCAGTGCTGCCATAACCATGAGTGATAACACTGCGGC
CAACTTACTTCTGACAACGATCGGAGGACCGAAGGAGCTAACCGCTTTTTTGCACAACATGGGGGATCAT
GTAACTCGCCTTGATCGTTGGGAACCGGAGCTGAATGAAGCCATACCAAACGACGAGCGTGACACCACGA
TGCCTGTAGCAATGGCAACAACGTTGCGCAAACTATTAACTGGCGAACTACTTACTCTAGCTTCCCGGCA
ACAATTAATAGACTGGATGGAGGCGGATAAAGTTGCAGGACCACTTCTGCGCTCGGCCCTTCCGGCTGGC
TGGTTTATTGCTGATAAATCTGGAGCCGGTGAGCGTGGGTCTCGCGGTATCATTGCAGCACTGGGGCCAG
ATGGTAAGCCCTCCCGTATCGTAGTTATCTACACGACGGGGAGTCAGGCAACTATGGATGAACGAAATAG
ACAGATCGCTGAGATAGGTGCCTCACTGATTAAGCATTGGTAACTGTCAGACCAAGTTTACTCATATATA
CTTTAGATTGATTTAAAACTTCATTTTTAATTTAAAAGGATCTAGGTGAAGATCCTTTTTGATAATCTCA
TGACCAAAATCCCTTAACGTGAGTTTTCGTTCCACTGAGCGTCAGACCCCGTAGAAAAGATCAAAGGATC
TTCTTGAGATCCTTTTTTTCTGCGCGTAATCTGCTGCTTGCAAACAAAAAAACCACCGCTACCAGCGGTG
GTTTGTTTGCCGGATCAAGAGCTACCAACTCTTTTTCCGAAGGTAACTGGCTTCAGCAGAGCGCAGATAC
CAAATACTGTTCTTCTAGTGTAGCCGTAGTTAGGCCACCACTTCAAGAACTCTGTAGCACCGCCTACATA
CCTCGCTCTGCTAATCCTGTTACCAGTGGCTGCTGCCAGTGGCGATAAGTCGTGTCTTACCGGGTTGGAC
TCAAGACGATAGTTACCGGATAAGGCGCAGCGGTCGGGCTGAACGGGGGGTTCGTGCACACAGCCCAGCT
TGGAGCGAACGACCTACACCGAACTGAGATACCTACAGCGTGAGCTATGAGAAAGCGCCACGCTTCCCGA
AGGGAGAAAGGCGGACAGGTATCCGGTAAGCGGCAGGGTCGGAACAGGAGAGCGCACGAGGGAGCTTCCA
GGGGGAAACGCCTGGTATCTTTATAGTCCTGTCGGGTTTCGCCACCTCTGACTTGAGCGTCGATTTTTGT
GATGCTCGTCAGGGGGGCGGAGCCTATGGAAAAACGCCAGCAACGCGGCCTTTTTACGGTTCCTGGCCTT
TTGCTGGCCTTTTGCTCACATGTTCTTTCCTGCGTTATCCCCTGATTCTGTGGATAACCGTATTACCGCC
TTTGAGTGAGCTGATACCGCTCGCCGCAGCCGAACGACCGAGCGCAGCGAGTCAGTGAGCGAGGAAGCGG
AAGAGCGCCCAATACGCAAACCGCCTCTCCCCGCGCGTTGGCCGATTCATTAATGCAGCTGGCACGACAG
GTTTCCCGACTGGAAAGCGGGCAGTGAGCGCAACGCAATTAATGTGAGTTAGCTCACTCATTAGGCACCC
CAGGCTTTACACTTTATGCTTCCGGCTCGTATGTTGTGTGGAATTGTGAGCGGATAACAATTTCACACAG
GAAACAGCTATGACCATGATTACGCCAAGCTTGTGATATTGACGAAACTTTTTGACATCTAATTTATTCT
GTTCCAACACCAATGTTTATAACCAAGTTTTATCTTGTTTGTCTACATGGTATTTTACATTCATCTACAT
ACATCTTTCATTGGCTTTGTACATAGTTATCATTACAAGTCTAAAAAAATTCACTCTTTTCTTATTCAAT
GTCAATCCAAGAGAAAAGATTGTGGTAATGTTGTAGGAGCATGTTTAATAAATTACTATAGCAAATTACT
TTTTATTCCCAAGGTGTTTATCTATAATAGTTAATATTTTAGTCGCTACATAAAATTTTACCAAAGAGTA
CTTGTATACTAATTCTAAATGCCTTCTGACATAAAACGCCTAGGAAAACAAACGCAAACAAGGCATCGAC
TTTTTCAATAACCAACCAAAAAAATTTTACATTAGTCTTTTTTTAATGCTGAGAAAGTCTTTGCTGATAT
GCCTTCCAACCAGCTTCTCTATATCTCTTGGCTTCGACAACAGGATTACGACCAGCTCCATAGACTCCAC
GACCAACAATGATGATATCGCTACCGCAGTTTACAATCACTTCTTCAGGAGTACGATATTGCTGTCCCAG
CCCGTCTCCTTTAACATCCAAGCCGATACCAGGGGACATAGTTATGTAGTCGCTTTGAAGGTTAGGAAAT
CGACGACCAGCTATAAAGCCAAAGCAAAAATCGGTATGCTTCTCAAACCATTCTAAGGTTTTCTCTGTGT
AGGAACCAGTAGCCAAAGAGCCTTTGGAAGACATTTCAGCCAAAAGCAAGAGACCACGTCCCAAAGGTAA
ACCAACTTCTTTGAGGCCTTGTATAATACCCTCGCCTGGCACTGTATGGCAATTTGTGATATGAGCCCAA
GAAGCAATTTTGTACACACCAGATGCATATTGTAGCTTGACGGTATTTCCAATGTCTGCGAATTTGCGAT
CCTCAAAGATAAGAAAACGATGCTTTTTACCTAAGGCCACCAGTTTTTCTACCATATCCTGGTCGAAATC
CTCGACAACGTCAATATGTGTCTTGATAACACAGACATAGGGTCCAATTTTATCTACCAATTCTAAGATT
TCGGATTTCTTCGTCAAATCGACCGCGACTGACAAGTTGCTTTGCTTTTCTTCCATCAAAGCCAACAATT
CCTTGGCAATGGGATTTTTCATCCCCTCAGCTCTAGCTGAATAGCTTTGAAATACTCTAGCATCCATAAC
TTTGCTTTTAAACCTTTAATTTCGATCCAAGCAAAAAAGAGG
