>Addgene plasmid #52691 | pREP42-MCS+ | addgene partial sequence | sequence record 83439 | pAS1-R 5'-TCGTTGTCGGAGATCAAGAA-3'
AAATCGTAATATGCAGCTTGAATGGGCTTCCATAGTTTGAAAGAAAAACCCTAGCAGATACTGGCAAGGG
AGACATTCCTTTTACCCGGGGATCCGCTAGCCCATGGGTCGACAGATCTCTCGAGCATATGATTTAACAA
AGCGACTATAAGTCAGAAAGTGAGAATGAGATTGAAATAATTAATTCAACTTATTCAATTGATGATATGC
CAGGATTCCTCTTCCTTTATCTTCAATGTTTCGATTAACAGGTCCATTATCCGGTTTTTAGTTTCGCTGC
ACATTGCCGAATGACAATCGGATTCCTTTAAGCTTTGCTTTTGCCCTGTTTTCTCTCCCCAGTAATCGTT
GGGTGACTGAACCATCCAGTAGCCGAGAGTTACGTTTTTCCTGATTTAATAAATATCCATATCTATTTGT
CTCGTGGTGTTTTACAGCAACTAACCGAAATTACTATTTTGCATCATCCAACCATAAAGAGACAACAATA
ATTCTAGAAAACATATAACAAGTGTTTTTTTCTATTTACGTCTCATACGCAAAGTCCACTTTACCATGTT
TTGGA
